>Addgene plasmid #140108 | pDECKO_mCherry_MIR3945HG | addgene full sequence | sequence record 305734 | Addgene NGS Result
GGGTCTCTCTGGTTAGACCAGATCTGAGCCTGGGAGCTCTCTGGCTAACTAGGGAACCCACTGCTTAAGC
CTCAATAAAGCTTGCCTTGAGTGCTTCAAGTAGTGTGTGCCCGTCTGTTGTGTGACTCTGGTAACTAGAG
ATCCCTCAGACCCTTTTAGTCAGTGTGGAAAATCTCTAGCAGTGGCGCCCGAACAGGGACTTGAAAGCGA
AAGGGAAACCAGAGGAGCTCTCTCGACGCAGGACTCGGCTTGCTGAAGCGCGCACGGCAAGAGGCGAGGG
GCGGCGACTGGTGAGTACGCCAAAAATTTTGACTAGCGGAGGCTAGAAGGAGAGAGATGGGTGCGAGAGC
GTCAGTATTAAGCGGGGGAGAATTAGATCGCGATGGGAAAAAATTCGGTTAAGGCCAGGGGGAAAGAAAA
AATATAAATTAAAACATATAGTATGGGCAAGCAGGGAGCTAGAACGATTCGCAGTTAATCCTGGCCTGTT
AGAAACATCAGAAGGCTGTAGACAAATACTGGGACAGCTACAACCATCCCTTCAGACAGGATCAGAAGAA
CTTAGATCATTATATAATACAGTAGCAACCCTCTATTGTGTGCATCAAAGGATAGAGATAAAAGACACCA
AGGAAGCTTTAGACAAGATAGAGGAAGAGCAAAACAAAAGTAAGACCACCGCACAGCAAGCGGCCGCTGA
TCTTCAGACCTGGAGGAGGAGATATGAGGGACAATTGGAGAAGTGAATTATATAAATATAAAGTAGTAAA
AATTGAACCATTAGGAGTAGCACCCACCAAGGCAAAGAGAAGAGTGGTGCAGAGAGAAAAAAGAGCAGTG
GGAATAGGAGCTTTGTTCCTTGGGTTCTTGGGAGCAGCAGGAAGCACTATGGGCGCAGCGTCAATGACGC
TGACGGTACAGGCCAGACAATTATTGTCTGGTATAGTGCAGCAGCAGAACAATTTGCTGAGGGCTATTGA
GGCGCAACAGCATCTGTTGCAACTCACAGTCTGGGGCATCAAGCAGCTCCAGGCAAGAATCCTGGCTGTG
GAAAGATACCTAAAGGATCAACAGCTCCTGGGGATTTGGGGTTGCTCTGGAAAACTCATTTGCACCACTG
CTGTGCCTTGGAATGCTAGTTGGAGTAATAAATCTCTGGAACAGATTTGGAATCACACGACCTGGATGGA
GTGGGACAGAGAAATTAACAATTACACAAGCTTAATACACTCCTTAATTGAAGAATCGCAAAACCAGCAA
GAAAAGAATGAACAAGAATTATTGGAATTAGATAAATGGGCAAGTTTGTGGAATTGGTTTAACATAACAA
ATTGGCTGTGGTATATAAAATTATTCATAATGATAGTAGGAGGCTTGGTAGGTTTAAGAATAGTTTTTGC
TGTACTTTCTATAGTGAATAGAGTTAGGCAGGGATATTCACCATTATCGTTTCAGACCCACCTCCCAACC
CCGAGGGGACCCAGAGAGGGCCTATTTCCCATGATTCCTTCATATTTGCATATACGATACAAGGCTGTTA
GAGAGATAATTAGAATTAATTTGACTGTAAACACAAAGATATTAGTACAAAATACGTGACGTAGAAAGTA
ATAATTTCTTGGGTAGTTTGCAGTTTTAAAATTATGTTTTAAAATGGACTATCATATGCTTACCGTAACT
TGAAAGTATTTCGATTTCTTGGCTTTATATATCTTGTGGAAAGGACGAAACACCGGTCTCCAAACCATTT
TCAGAGTTTTAGAGCTAGAAATAGCAAGTTAAAATAAGGCTAGTCCGTTATCAACTTGAAAAAGTGGCAC
CGAGTCGGTGCTTTTTTGAACGCTGACGTCATCAACCCGCTCCAAGGAATCGCGGGCCCAGTGTCACTAG
GCGGGAACACCCAGCGCGCGTGCGCCCTGGCAGGAAGATGGCTGTGAGGGACAGGGGAGTGGCGCCCTGC
AATATTTGCATGTCGCTATGTGTTCTGGGAAATCACCATAAACGTGAAATGTCTTTGGATTTGGGAGTCT
TATAAGTTCTGTATGAGACCACTCTTTCCCTCTTCAGCAGAATAGGAAAAGTTTTAGAGCTAGAAATAGC
AAGTTAAAATAAGGCTAGTCCGTTATCAACTTGAAAAAGTGGCACCGAGTCGGTGCTTTTTTAAGCTTGG
CGTAACTAGATCTTGAGACAAATGGCAGTATTCATCCACAATTTTAAAAGAAAAGGGGGGATTGGGGGGT
ACAGTGCAGGGGAAAGAATAGTAGACATAATAGCAACAGACATACAAACTAAAGAATTACAAAAACAAAT
TACAAAAATTCAAAATTTTCGGGTTTATTACAGGGACAGCAGAGATCCACTTTGGCGCCGGCTCGAGGGG
GCCCGGGTGCAAAGATGGATAAAGTTTTAAACAGAGAGGAATCTTTGCAGCTAATGGACCTTCTAGGTCT
TGAAAGGAGTGGGAATTGGCTCCGGTGCCCGTCAGTGGGCAGAGCGCACATCGCCCACAGTCCCCGAGAA
GTTGGGGGGAGGGGTCGGCAATTGATCCGGTGCCTAGAGAAGGTGGCGCGGGGTAAACTGGGAAAGTGAT
GTCGTGTACTGGCTCCGCCTTTTTCCCGAGGGTGGGGGAGAACCGTATATAAGTGCAGTAGTCGCCGTGA
ACGTTCTTTTTCGCAACGGGTTTGCCGCCAGAACACAGGTAAGTGCCGTGTGTGGTTCCCGCGGGCCTGG
CCTCTTTACGGGTTATGGCCCTTGCGTGCCTTGAATTACTTCCACCTGGCTGCAGTACGTGATTCTTGAT
CCCGAGCTTCGGGTTGGAAGTGGGTGGGAGAGTTCGAGGCCTTGCGCTTAAGGAGCCCCTTCGCCTCGTG
CTTGAGTTGAGGCCTGGCCTGGGCGCTGGGGCCGCCGCGTGCGAATCTGGTGGCACCTTCGCGCCTGTCT
CGCTGCTTTCGATAAGTCTCTAGCCATTTAAAATTTTTGATGACCTGCTGCGACGCTTTTTTTCTGGCAA
GATAGTCTTGTAAATGCGGGCCAAGATCTGCACACTGGTATTTCGGTTTTTGGGGCCGCGGGCGGCGACG
GGGCCCGTGCGTCCCAGCGCACATGTTCGGCGAGGCGGGGCCTGCGAGCGCGGCCACCGAGAATCGGACG
GGGGTAGTCTCAAGCTGGCCGGCCTGCTCTGGTGCCTGGCCTCGCGCCGCCGTGTATCGCCCCGCCCTGG
GCGGCAAGGCTGGCCCGGTCGGCACCAGTTGCGTGAGCGGAAAGATGGCCGCTTCCCGGCCCTGCTGCAG
GGAGCTCAAAATGGAGGACGCGGCGCTCGGGAGAGCGGGCGGGTGAGTCACCCACACAAAGGAAAAGGGC
CTTTCCGTCCTCAGCCGTCGCTTCATGTGACTCCACGGAGTACCGGGCGCCGTCCAGGCACCTCGATTAG
TTCTCGAGCTTTTGGAGTACGTCGTCTTTAGGTTGGGGGGAGGGGTTTTATGCGATGGAGTTTCCCCACA
CTGAGTGGGTGGAGACTGAAGTTAGGCCAGCTTGGCACTTGATGTAATTCTCCTTGGAATTTGCCCTTTT
TGAGTTTGGATCTTGGTTCATTCTCAAGCCTCAGACAGTGGTTCAAAGTTTTTTTCTTCCATTTCAGGTG
TCGTGACGTACGGCCACCATGACCGAGTACAAGCCCACGGTGCGCCTCGCCACCCGCGACGACGTCCCCA
GGGCCGTACGCACCCTCGCCGCCGCGTTCGCCGACTACCCCGCCACGCGCCACACCGTCGATCCGGACCG
CCACATCGAGCGGGTCACCGAGCTGCAAGAACTCTTCCTCACGCGCGTCGGGCTCGACATCGGCAAGGTG
TGGGTCGCGGACGACGGCGCCGCCGTGGCGGTCTGGACCACGCCGGAGAGCGTCGAAGCGGGGGCGGTGT
TCGCCGAGATCGGCCCGCGCATGGCCGAGTTGAGCGGTTCCCGGCTGGCCGCGCAGCAACAGATGGAAGG
CCTCCTGGCGCCGCACCGGCCCAAGGAGCCCGCGTGGTTCCTGGCCACCGTCGGAGTCTCGCCCGACCAC
CAGGGCAAGGGTCTGGGCAGCGCCGTCGTGCTCCCCGGAGTGGAGGCGGCCGAGCGCGCCGGGGTGCCCG
CCTTCCTGGAGACCTCCGCGCCCCGCAACCTCCCCTTCTACGAGCGGCTCGGCTTCACCGTCACCGCCGA
CGTCGAGGTGCCCGAAGGACCGCGCACCTGGTGCATGACCCGCAAGCCCGGTGCCGGATCGGGAGAGGGC
AGAGGAAGTCTGCTAACATGCGGTGACGTCGAGGAGAATCCTGGCCCACCGGTCGCCACCATGGTGAGCA
AGGGCGAGGAGGATAACATGGCCATCATCAAGGAGTTCATGCGCTTCAAGGTGCACATGGAGGGCTCCGT
GAACGGCCACGAGTTCGAGATCGAGGGCGAGGGCGAGGGCCGCCCCTACGAGGGCACCCAGACCGCCAAG
CTGAAGGTGACCAAGGGTGGCCCCCTGCCCTTCGCCTGGGACATCCTGTCCCCTCAGTTCATGTACGGCT
CCAAGGCCTACGTGAAGCACCCCGCCGACATCCCCGACTACTTGAAGCTGTCCTTCCCCGAGGGCTTCAA
GTGGGAGCGCGTGATGAACTTCGAGGACGGCGGCGTGGTGACCGTGACCCAGGACTCCTCCCTGCAGGAC
GGCGAGTTCATCTACAAGGTGAAGCTGCGCGGCACCAACTTCCCCTCCGACGGCCCCGTAATGCAGAAGA
AGACCATGGGCTGGGAGGCCTCCTCCGAGCGGATGTACCCCGAGGACGGCGCCCTGAAGGGCGAGATCAA
GCAGAGGCTGAAGCTGAAGGACGGCGGCCACTACGACGCTGAGGTCAAGACCACCTACAAGGCCAAGAAG
CCCGTGCAGCTGCCCGGCGCCTACAACGTCAACATCAAGTTGGACATCACCTCCCACAACGAGGACTACA
CCATCGTGGAACAGTACGAACGCGCCGAGGGCCGCCACTCCACCGGCGGCATGGACGAGCTGTACAAGTA
AACGCGTTAAGTCGACAATCAACCTCTGGATTACAAAATTTGTGAAAGATTGACTGGTATTCTTAACTAT
GTTGCTCCTTTTACGCTATGTGGATACGCTGCTTTAATGCCTTTGTATCATGCTATTGCTTCCCGTATGG
CTTTCATTTTCTCCTCCTTGTATAAATCCTGGTTGCTGTCTCTTTATGAGGAGTTGTGGCCCGTTGTCAG
GCAACGTGGCGTGGTGTGCACTGTGTTTGCTGACGCAACCCCCACTGGTTGGGGCATTGCCACCACCTGT
CAGCTCCTTTCCGGGACTTTCGCTTTCCCCCTCCCTATTGCCACGGCGGAACTCATCGCCGCCTGCCTTG
CCCGCTGCTGGACAGGGGCTCGGCTGTTGGGCACTGACAATTCCGTGGTGTTGTCGGGGAAATCATCGTC
CTTTCCTTGGCTGCTCGCCTGTGTTGCCACCTGGATTCTGCGCGGGACGTCCTTCTGCTACGTCCCTTCG
GCCCTCAATCCAGCGGACCTTCCTTCCCGCGGCCTGCTGCCGGCTCTGCGGCCTCTTCCGCGTCTTCGCC
TTCGCCCTCAGACGAGTCGGATCTCCCTTTGGGCCGCCTCCCCGCGTCGACTTTAAGACCAATGACTTAC
AAGGCAGCTGTAGATCTTAGCCACTTTTTAAAAGAAAAGGGGGGACTGGAAGGGCTAATTCACTCCCAAC
GAAGACAAGATCTGCTTTTTGCTTGTACTGGGTCTCTCTGGTTAGACCAGATCTGAGCCTGGGAGCTCTC
TGGCTAACTAGGGAACCCACTGCTTAAGCCTCAATAAAGCTTGCCTTGAGTGCTTCAAGTAGTGTGTGCC
CGTCTGTTGTGTGACTCTGGTAACTAGAGATCCCTCAGACCCTTTTAGTCAGTGTGGAAAATCTCTAGCA
GTACGTATAGTAGTTCATGTCATCTTATTATTCAGTATTTATAACTTGCAAAGAAATGAATATCAGAGAG
TGAGAGGAACTTGTTTATTGCAGCTTATAATGGTTACAAATAAAGCAATAGCATCACAAATTTCACAAAT
AAAGCATTTTTTTCACTGCATTCTAGTTGTGGTTTGTCCAAACTCATCAATGTATCTTATCATGTCTGGC
TCTAGCTATCCCGCCCCTAACTCCGCCCATCCCGCCCCTAACTCCGCCCAGTTCCGCCCATTCTCCGCCC
CATGGCTGACTAATTTTTTTTATTTATGCAGAGGCCGAGGCCGCCTCGGCCTCTGAGCTATTCCAGAAGT
AGTGAGGAGGCTTTTTTGGAGGCCTAGGGACGTACCCAATTCGCCCTATAGTGAGTCGTATTACGCGCGC
TCACTGGCCGTCGTTTTACAACGTCGTGACTGGGAAAACCCTGGCGTTACCCAACTTAATCGCCTTGCAG
CACATCCCCCTTTCGCCAGCTGGCGTAATAGCGAAGAGGCCCGCACCGATCGCCCTTCCCAACAGTTGCG
CAGCCTGAATGGCGAATGGG
[124 nt withheld, positions 6531-6654]
C
[91 nt withheld, positions 6656-6746]
A
[49 nt withheld, positions 6748-6796]
CCTTTGACGTTGGAGTCCACGTTCTTT
[37 nt withheld, positions 6824-6860]
ACCCTATCTCGGTCTATTCTTTTGATTTATAAGGGATTTTGCCGATTTCGGCCTATTGGTTAAAAAATGA
GCTGATTTAACAAAAATTTAACGCGAATTTTAACAAAATATTAACGCTTACAATTTAGGTGGCACTTTTC
GGGGAAATGTGCGCGGAACCCCTATTTGTTTATTTTTCTAAATACATTCAAATATGTATCCGCTCATGAG
ACAATAACCCTGATAAATGCTTCAATAATATTGAAAAAGGAAGAGTATGAGTATTCAACATTTCCGTGTC
GCCCTTATTCCCTTTTTTGCGGCATTTTGCCTTCCTGTTTTTGCTCACCCAGAAACGCTGGTGAAAGTAA
AAGATGCTGAAGATCAGTTGGGTGCACGAGTGGGTTACATCGAACTGGATCTCAACAGCGGTAAGATCCT
TGAGAGTTTTCGCCCCGAAGAACGTTTTCCAATGATGAGCACTTTTAAAGTTCTGCTATGTGGCGCGGTA
TTATCCCGTATTGACGCCGGGCAAGAGCAACTCGGTCGCCGCATACACTATTCTCAGAATGACTTGGTTG
AGTACTCACCAGTCACAGAAAAGCATCTTACGGATGGCATGACAGTAAGAGAATTATGCAGTGCTGCCAT
AACCATGAGTGATAACACTGCGGCCAACTTACTTCTGACAACGATCGGAGGACCGAAGGAGCTAACCGCT
TTTTTGCACAACATGGGGGATCATGTAACTCGCCTTGATCGTTGGGAACCGGAGCTGAATGAAGCCATAC
CAAACGACGAGCGTGACACCACGATGCCTGTAGCAATGGCAACAACGTTGCGCAAACTATTAACTGGCGA
ACTACTTACTCTAGCTTCCCGGCAACAATTAATAGACTGGATGGAGGCGGATAAAGTTGCAGGACCACTT
CTGCGCTCGGCCCTTCCGGCTGGCTGGTTTATTGCTGATAAATCTGGAGCCGGTGAGCGTGGGTCTCGCG
GTATCATTGCAGCACTGGGGCCAGATGGTAAGCCCTCCCGTATCGTAGTTATCTACACGACGGGGAGTCA
GGCAACTATGGATGAACGAAATAGACAGATCGCTGAGATAGGTGCCTCACTGATTAAGCATTGGTAACTG
TCAGACCAAGTTTACTCATATATACTTTAGATTGATTTAAAACTTCATTTTTAATTTAAAAGGATCTAGG
TGAAGATCCTTTTTGATAATCTCATGACCAAAATCCCTTAACGTGAGTTTTCGTTCCACTGAGCGTCAGA
CCCCGTAGAAAAGATCAAAGGATCTTCTTGAGATCCTTTTTTTCTGCGCGTAATCTGCTGCTTGCAAACA
AAAAAACCACCGCTACCAGCGGTGGTTTGTTTGCCGGATCAAGAGCTACCAACTCTTTTTCCGAAGGTAA
CTGGCTTCAGCAGAGCGCAGATACCAAATACTGTTCTTCTAGTGTAGCCGTAGTTAGGCCACCACTTCAA
GAACTCTGTAGCACCGCCTACATACCTCGCTCTGCTAATCCTGTTACCAGTGGCTGCTGCCAGTGGCGAT
AAGTCGTGTCTTACCGGGTTGGACTCAAGACGATAGTTACCGGATAAGGCGCAGCGGTCGGGCTGAACGG
GGGGTTCGTGCACACAGCCCAGCTTGGAGCGAACGACCTACACCGAACTGAGATACCTACAGCGTGAGCT
ATGAGAAAGCGCCACGCTTCCCGAAGGGAGAAAGGCGGACAGGTATCCGGTAAGCGGCAGGGTCGGAACA
GGAGAGCGCACGAGGGAGCTTCCAGGGGGAAACGCCTGGTATCTTTATAGTCCTGTCGGGTTTCGCCACC
TCTGACTTGAGCGTCGATTTTTGTGATGCTCGTCAGGGGGGCGGAGCCTATGGAAAAACGCCAGCAACGC
GGCCTTTTTACGGTTCCTGGCCTTTTGCTGGCCTTTTGCTCACATGTTCTTTCCTGCGTTATCCCCTGAT
TCTGTGGATAACCGTATTACCGCCTTTGAGTGAGCTGATACCGCTCGCCGCAGCCGAACGACCGAGCGCA
GCGAGTCAGTGAGCGAGGAAGCGGAAGAGCGCCCAATACGCAAACCGCCTCTCCCCGCGCGTTGGCCGAT
TCATTAATGCAGCTGGCACGACAGGTTTCCCGACTGGAAAGCGGGCAGTGAGCGCAACGCAATTAATGTG
AGTTAGCTCACTCATTAGGCACCCCAGGCTTTACACTTTATGCTTCCGGCTCGTATGTTGTGTGGAATTG
TGAGCGGATAACAATTTCACACAGGAAACAGCTATGACCATGATTACGCCAAGCGCGCAATTAACCCTCA
CTAAAGGGAACAAAAGCTGGAGCTGCAAGCTTAATGTAGTCTTATGCAATACTCTTGTAGTCTTGCAACA
TGGTAACGATGAGTTAGCAACATGCCTTACAAGGAGAGAAAAAGCACCGTGCATGCCGATTGGTGGAAGT
AAGGTGGTACGATCGTGCCTTATTAGGAAGGCAACAGACGGGTCTGACATGGATTGGACGAACCACTGAA
TTGCCGCATTGCAGAGATATTGTATTTAAGTGCCTAGCTCGATACATAAAC
Features (pLannotate 1.2.2; 32 found; start..end, strand, type, name):
      1..181     +  LTR            5' LTR (truncated): truncated 5' long terminal repeat (LTR) from HIV-1
    228..353     +  misc_feature   HIV-1 Ψ: packaging signal of human immunodeficiency virus type 1
    337..700     +  CDS            HIV-1 gag (fragment): gag protein from human immunodeficiency virus 1; gag
    846..1079    +  misc_feature   RRE: The Rev response element (RRE) of HIV-1 allows for Rev-dependent mRNA export from the nucleus to the cytoplasm.
   1456..1482    +  CDS            Rev (fragment): human immunodeficiency virus 1 (HIV-1) Rev protein; rev; enhances nuclear export of unspliced and incompletely spliced viral mRNAs
   1486..1726    +  promoter       U6 promoter: RNA polymerase III promoter for human U6 snRNA
   1756..1831    +  misc_RNA       gRNA scaffold: guide RNA scaffold for the Streptococcus pyogenes CRISPR/Cas9 system
   1838..2052    +  promoter       H1 promoter: human H1 RNA promoter
   2081..2156    +  misc_RNA       gRNA scaffold: guide RNA scaffold for the Streptococcus pyogenes CRISPR/Cas9 system
   2212..2329    +  misc_feature   cPPT/CTS: central polypurine tract and central termination sequence of HIV-1
   2395..2461    +  CDS            small t antigen (fragment): SV40 (simian virus 40) small t antigen
   2487..2698    +  promoter       EF-1α core promoter: core promoter for human elongation factor EF-1α
   2699..3637    +  intron         EF-1α intron A: intron upstream of the start codon of human EF-1α
   3659..4255    +  CDS            PuroR (fragment): puromycin N-acetyltransferase; pac from Streptomyces; confers resistance to puromycin
   4331..5038    +  CDS            mCherry: mCherry is a basic (constitutively fluorescent) red fluorescent protein published in 2004, derived from Discosoma sp.. It is reported to be a very rapidly-maturing monomer with low acid sensitivity.
   5057..5645    +  misc_feature   WPRE: woodchuck hepatitis virus posttranscriptional regulatory element
   5696..5715    +  misc_feature   cPPT/CTS (fragment): central polypurine tract and central termination sequence of HIV-1
   5717..5950    +  LTR            3' LTR (ΔU3): self-inactivating 3' long terminal repeat (LTR) from HIV-1
   6028..6149    +  polyA_signal   SV40 poly(A) signal: SV40 polyadenylation signal
   6189..6324    +  rep_origin     SV40 ori: SV40 origin of replication
   6345..6363    -  promoter       T7 promoter: promoter for bacteriophage T7 RNA polymerase
   6371..6526    +  CDS            lacZα (fragment): LacZα fragment of β-galactosidase; lacZ fragment
   6531..6959    +  rep_origin     f1 ori (sequence partly withheld): f1 bacteriophage origin of replication; arrow indicates direction of (+) strand synthesis
   7012..7116    +  promoter       AmpR promoter: bla
   7117..7977    +  CDS            AmpR: β-lactamase; bla; confers resistance to ampicillin, carbenicillin, and related antibiotics
   8148..8736    +  rep_origin     ori: high-copy-number ColE1/pMB1/pBR322/pUC origin of replication
   8919..9011    +  CDS            lacI (fragment): lac repressor; lacI; The lac repressor binds to the lac operator to inhibit transcription in E. coli. This inhibition can be relieved by adding lactose or isopropyl-β-D-thiogalactopyranoside (IPTG).
   9024..9045    +  protein_bind   CAP binding site: CAP binding activates transcription in the presence of cAMP. E. coli catabolite activator protein
   9060..9090    +  promoter       lac promoter: promoter for the E. coli lac operon
   9098..9114    +  protein_bind   lac operator: The lac repressor binds to the lac operator to inhibit transcription in E. coli. This inhibition can be relieved by adding lactose or isopropyl-β-D-thiogalactopyranoside (IPTG). lac repressor encoded by lacI
   9159..9177    +  promoter       T3 promoter: promoter for bacteriophage T3 RNA polymerase
   9205..9431    +  promoter       RSV promoter: Rous sarcoma virus enhancer/promoter
