[The description below was written by a language model from this plasmid's Addgene catalogue record and pLannotate feature annotations shown in this document.]
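Description:
pDECKO_mCherry_MIR3945HG is a lentiviral paired-guide CRISPR plasmid built on the pDECKO_mCherry backbone and designed to express two guide RNAs against the human long non-coding RNA gene MIR3945HG. It is propagated in E. coli through a high-copy ColE1/pUC-type origin with ampicillin selection (AmpR); an f1 origin and remnants of a lac/T7/T3 cloning region are also annotated. The viral framework is that of a self-inactivating HIV-1 vector: an RSV promoter drives a truncated 5' LTR, followed by the Ψ packaging signal, a gag fragment, the RRE for Rev-dependent export, a cPPT/CTS, a WPRE and a ΔU3 3' LTR. An SV40 poly(A) signal and SV40 origin lie downstream of the 3' LTR.

The payload, assembled by Gibson cloning, is a tandem guide cassette. The human U6 promoter drives the first guide fused to an S. pyogenes Cas9 scaffold, and it is followed directly by the H1 promoter driving the second guide with its own scaffold. Delivering two guides from one provirus lets Cas9 cut at two sites at the same locus, the usual way to delete a segment of a non-coding gene, where a single small indel may have little effect. The plasmid carries no annotated Cas9 gene, so the nuclease must be supplied separately. Downstream, an EF-1α core promoter with intron A drives a puromycin resistance gene followed by mCherry, allowing drug selection and red fluorescent tracking of transduced cells. The element linking the two coding sequences is not annotated. The stated purpose is validation of hits from a CRISPR-Cas9 library, and the associated study screened for coding genes and lncRNAs involved in transdifferentiation of human B cells to macrophages.
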