Addgene plasmid #140108: pDECKO_mCherry_MIR3945HG
Purpose: CRISPR-Cas9 library validation
Depositing lab: Roderic Guigo. Depositing organization: Centre for Genomic Regulation (CRG). Publication: Paired guide RNA CRISPR-Cas9 screening for protein-coding genes and lncRNAs involved in transdifferentiation of human B-cells to macrophages. Arnan C, Ullrich S, Pulido-Quetglas C, Nurtdinov R, Esteban A, Blanco-Fernandez J, Aparicio-Prat E, Johnson R, Perez-Lluch S, Guigo R. BMC Genomics. 2022 May 26;23(1):402. doi: 10.1186/s12864-022-08612-7. PubMed 35619054.
Backbone
  Vector backbone: pDECKO_mCherry
  Vector type: Lentiviral
  Selectable markers: Puromycin
Growth in bacteria
  Bacterial resistance: Ampicillin, 100 μg/mL
  Growth temperature: 37°C
  Growth strain: NEB Stable
  Copy number: High Copy
Gene/Insert
  Gene/Insert name: gRNA1+scaffold+H1promoter+gRNA2
  gRNA/shRNA sequence: 2 guide RNAs againsts lncRNA MIR3945HG
  Species: H. sapiens (human)
  Promoter: gRNA1 under U6 and gRNA2 under H1
  Cloning method: Gibson Cloning
  Sequencing primers: 5′ GTACAAAATACGTGACGTAG
Terms and licenses: Academic/Nonprofit Terms; Industry Terms: Not Available to Industry
How to cite: pDECKO_mCherry_MIR3945HG was a gift from Roderic Guigo (Addgene plasmid # 140108 ; http://n2t.net/addgene:140108 ; RRID:Addgene_140108)
