>Addgene plasmid #140108 | pDECKO_mCherry_MIR3945HG | depositor partial sequence | sequence record 271571 | GTACAAAATACGTGACGTAG
ANATTCTGGGGTAGTTTGCAGTTTTAAATTATGTTTTAAAATGGACTATCATATGCTTACCGTAACTTGA
AAGTATTTCGATTTCTTGGCTTTATATATCTTGTGGAAAGGACGAAACACCGGTCTCCAAACCATTTTCA
GAGTTTTAGAGCTAGAAATAGCAAGTTAAAATAAGGCTAGTCCGTTATCAACTTGAAAAAGTGGCACCGA
GTCGGTGCTTTTTTGAACGCTGACGTCATCAACCCGCTCCAAGGAATCGCGGGCCCAGTGTCACTAGGCG
GGAACACCCAGCGCGCGTGCGCCCTGGCAGGAAGATGGCTGTGAGGGACAGGGGAGTGGCGCCCTGCAAT
ATTTGCATGTCGCTATGTGTTCTGGGAAATCACCATAAACGTGAAATGTCTTTGGATTTGGGAGTCTTAT
AAGTTCTGTATGAGACCACTCTTTCCCTCTTCAGCAGAATAGGAAAAGTTTTAGAGCTAGAAATAGCAAG
TTAAAATAAGGCTAGTCCGTTATCAACTTGAAAAAGTGGCACCGAGTCGGTGCTTTTTTAAGCTTGGCGT
AACTAGATCTTGAGACAAATGGCAGTATTCATCCACAATTTTAAAAGAAAAGGGGGGATTGGGGGGTACA
GTGCAGGGGAAAGAATAGTAGACATAATAGCAACAGACATACAAACTAAAGAATTACAAAAACAAATTAC
A
